Addgene plasmid #16167: pENTR-ATXN1L
Depositing lab: Huda Zoghbi. Depositing organization: Baylor College of Medicine. Publication: A protein-protein interaction network for human inherited ataxias and disorders of Purkinje cell degeneration. Lim J, Hao T, Shaw C, Patel AJ, Szabo G, Rual JF, Fisk CJ, Li N, Smolyar A, Hill DE, Barabasi AL, Vidal M, Zoghbi HY. Cell. 2006 May 19. 125(4):801-14. 10.1016/j.cell.2006.03.032 PubMed 16713569.
Backbone
  Vector backbone: pDONR223
  Backbone size w/o insert (bp): 5005
  Vector type: Mammalian Expression
Growth in bacteria
  Bacterial resistance: Spectinomycin, 50 μg/mL
  Growth temperature: 37°C
  Growth strain: DH5alpha
  Copy number: High Copy
Gene/Insert
  Gene/Insert name: Similar to Ataxin1 (alt name: ATXN1L)
  Species: H. sapiens (human)
  Insert size (bp): 1992
  Entrez Gene: ATXN1L (a.k.a. BOAT, BOAT1)
  Cloning method: Gateway Cloning; 5′ cloning site attP1 (destroyed during cloning); 3′ cloning site attP2 (destroyed during cloning)
  Sequencing primers: 5′ M13F; 3′ M13R
Terms and licenses: Academic/Nonprofit Terms; Industry Terms: Not Available to Industry
Depositor comments: Full-length human cDNAs were amplified using PCR primers and cloned into the pDONR223 "Donor" vector using the Gateway system as described (Rual et al., 2004), resulting in "Entry" clones. Reverse primers do not include stop codons. Forward primer: 5'-GGGGACAACTTTGTACAAAAAAGTTGGC ATGGGGAGAACTACCAGCTG-3'. Reverse primer: 5'-GGGGACAACTTTGTACAAGAAAGTTGG TTTTCCCGCATTGGAACGCC-3'.
How to cite: pENTR-ATXN1L was a gift from Huda Zoghbi (Addgene plasmid # 16167 ; http://n2t.net/addgene:16167 ; RRID:Addgene_16167)
