[The description below was written by a language model from this plasmid's Addgene catalogue record.]
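Description:
pENTR-ATXN1L is a Gateway entry clone carrying the human ATXN1L open reading frame (ataxin-1-like, also known as BOAT or BOAT1) in the pDONR223 donor backbone. The roughly 2 kb insert was amplified by PCR from full-length human cDNA using primers with attB tails. It was then recombined into the 5 kb donor vector by a BP reaction, which consumes the attP1 and attP2 sites. In a standard BP reaction this leaves the ORF flanked by attL sites, as is characteristic of entry clones. The plasmid is maintained at high copy in standard E. coli cloning strains under spectinomycin selection. M13 forward and reverse priming sites flanking the insert allow sequence verification.

Although the catalogue lists the vector type as mammalian expression, the record names no promoter. An entry clone of this kind is generally a shuttle intermediate rather than an expression construct in its own right. Its purpose is to pass the ORF by LR recombination into destination vectors that supply the promoter, tags and host-specific elements. The reverse primer omits the stop codon, so the coding sequence is open at its 3′ end and can be fused in frame to C-terminal tags or domains provided by the destination vector. A destination without a downstream in-frame stop would need one supplied.

The clone was produced as part of a set of human cDNA entry clones used to map a protein–protein interaction network for inherited ataxias and Purkinje cell degeneration disorders. It is suited to generating interaction-assay or tagged expression constructs for ATXN1L.
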