>Addgene plasmid #16167 | pENTR-ATXN1L | addgene partial sequence | sequence record 22468 | 16167 with M13-F20
CAAATGATTTATTTTGACTGATAGTGACCTGTTCGTTGCAACAAATTGATGAGCAATGCTTTTTTATAAT
GCCAACTTTGTACAAAAAAGTTGGCATGGGGAGAACTACCAGCTGCTCCACTAACCACACACCCTCCAGT
GATGCTTCTGAATGGTCCCGAGGGGTTGTGGTGGCTGGGCAGAGCCAGGCAGGAGCCAGAGTCAGCCTGG
GGGGTGATGGAGCTGAGGCCATCACCGGTCTGACAGTGGACCAGTATGGCATGCTGTATAAGGTGGCTGT
GCCGCCTGCCACCTTTTCACCAACTGGACTCCCATCTGTGGTGAATATGAGTCCCTTGCCCCCAACGTTT
AATGTAGCGTCTTCACTAATTCAACATCCAGGCATCCACTATCCTCCACTCCACTATGCTCAGCTCCCAT
CCACCTCGCTGCAGTTCATTGGGTCTCCTTATAGCCTTCCCTATGCTGTGCCACCTAATTTCCTACCGAG
TCCCCTCCTATCTCCTTCTGCCAACCTTGCCACCTCTCACCTTCCACACTTTGTGCCATATGCCTCACTT
CTGGCTGAAGGAGCCACTCCTCCCCCACAGGCTCCCTCCCCGGCCCACTCATTTAACAAAGCTCCCTCTG
CCACCTCCCCATCTGGGCAATTGCCACATCATTCAAGTACTCAGCCGCTGGACCTTGCTCCAGGTCGGAT
GCCCATTTATTATCAGATGTCCAGGCTACCTGCTGGGTATACTTTGCATGAAACCCCTCCAGCAGGTGCC
AGCCCAGTTCTTACCCCTCAGGAGAGCCAGTCTGCTCTGGAAGCAGCTGCTGCAAATGGAGGACAGAGAC
CACGAGAGCGAAATTTAGTAAGACGGGAAAAGTGAAGCCCNTTGACTCCCCCAACAGCAAGGGTGAAGGC
CAGGGACTGGTGCCATGAAGTGGAGATGT
